>Addgene plasmid #233063 | pCDNA3.1-SP-ALFA-lk-HiBiT-lk-ADGRL3-T923G | addgene full sequence | sequence record 464572 | Addgene NGS Result
CTGCAGATATCCAGCACAGTGGCGGCCGCTCGAGTCTAGAGGGCCCGTTTAAACCCGCTGATCAGCCTCG
ACTGTGCCTTCTAGTTGCCAGCCATCTGTTGTTTGCCCCTCCCCCGTGCCTTCCTTGACCCTGGAAGGTG
CCACTCCCACTGTCCTTTCCTAATAAAATGAGGAAATTGCATCGCATTGTCTGAGTAGGTGTCATTCTAT
TCTGGGGGGTGGGGTGGGGCAGGACAGCAAGGGGGAGGATTGGGAAGACAATAGCAGGCATGCTGGGGAT
GCGGTGGGCTCTATGGCTTCTGAGGCGGAAAGAACCAGCTGGGGCTCTAGGGGGTATCCCC
[124 nt withheld, positions 342-465]
C
[91 nt withheld, positions 467-557]
A
[49 nt withheld, positions 559-607]
CCTTTGACGTTGGAGTCCACGTTCTTT
[37 nt withheld, positions 635-671]
ACCCTATCTCGGTCTATTCTTTTGATTTATAAGGGATTTTGCCGATTTCGGCCTATTGGTTAAAAAATGA
GCTGATTTAACAAAAATTTAACGCGAATTAATTCTGTGGAATGTGTGTCAGTTAGGGTGTGGAAAGTCCC
CAGGCTCCCCAGCAGGCAGAAGTATGCAAAGCATGCATCTCAATTAGTCAGCAACCAGGTGTGGAAAGTC
CCCAGGCTCCCCAGCAGGCAGAAGTATGCAAAGCATGCATCTCAATTAGTCAGCAACCATAGTCCCGCCC
CTAACTCCGCCCATCCCGCCCCTAACTCCGCCCAGTTCCGCCCATTCTCCGCCCCATGGCTGACTAATTT
TTTTTATTTATGCAGAGGCCGAGGCCGCCTCTGCCTCTGAGCTATTCCAGAAGTAGTGAGGAGGCTTTTT
TGGAGGCCTAGGCTTTTGCAAAAAGCTCCCGGGAGCTTGTATATCCATTTTCGGATCTGATCAAGAGACA
GGATGAGGATCGTTTCGCATGATTGAACAAGATGGATTGCACGCAGGTTCTCCGGCCGCTTGGGTGGAGA
GGCTATTCGGCTATGACTGGGCACAACAGACAATCGGCTGCTCTGATGCCGCCGTGTTCCGGCTGTCAGC
GCAGGGGCGCCCGGTTCTTTTTGTCAAGACCGACCTGTCCGGTGCCCTGAATGAACTGCAGGACGAGGCA
GCGCGGCTATCGTGGCTGGCCACGACGGGCGTTCCTTGCGCAGCTGTGCTCGACGTTGTCACTGAAGCGG
GAAGGGACTGGCTGCTATTGGGCGAAGTGCCGGGGCAGGATCTCCTGTCATCTCACCTTGCTCCTGCCGA
GAAAGTATCCATCATGGCTGATGCAATGCGGCGGCTGCATACGCTTGATCCGGCTACCTGCCCATTCGAC
CACCAAGCGAAACATCGCATCGAGCGAGCACGTACTCGGATGGAAGCCGGTCTTGTCGATCAGGATGATC
TGGACGAAGAGCATCAGGGGCTCGCGCCAGCCGAACTGTTCGCCAGGCTCAAGGCGCGCATGCCCGACGG
CGAGGATCTCGTCGTGACCCATGGCGATGCCTGCTTGCCGAATATCATGGTGGAAAATGGCCGCTTTTCT
GGATTCATCGACTGTGGCCGGCTGGGTGTGGCGGACCGCTATCAGGACATAGCGTTGGCTACCCGTGATA
TTGCTGAAGAGCTTGGCGGCGAATGGGCTGACCGCTTCCTCGTGCTTTACGGTATCGCCGCTCCCGATTC
GCAGCGCATCGCCTTCTATCGCCTTCTTGACGAGTTCTTCTGAGCGGGACTCTGGGGTTCGAAATGACCG
ACCAAGCGACGCCCAACCTGCCATCACGAGATTTCGATTCCACCGCCGCCTTCTATGAAAGGTTGGGCTT
CGGAATCGTTTTCCGGGACGCCGGCTGGATGATCCTCCAGCGCGGGGATCTCATGCTGGAGTTCTTCGCC
CACCCCAACTTGTTTATTGCAGCTTATAATGGTTACAAATAAAGCAATAGCATCACAAATTTCACAAATA
AAGCATTTTTTTCACTGCATTCTAGTTGTGGTTTGTCCAAACTCATCAATGTATCTTATCATGTCTGTAT
ACCGTCGACCTCTAGCTAGAGCTTGGCGTAATCATGGTCATAGCTGTTTCCTGTGTGAAATTGTTATCCG
CTCACAATTCCACACAACATACGAGCCGGAAGCATAAAGTGTAAAGCCTGGGGTGCCTAATGAGTGAGCT
AACTCACATTAATTGCGTTGCGCTCACTGCCCGCTTTCCAGTCGGGAAACCTGTCGTGCCAGCTGCATTA
ATGAATCGGCCAACGCGCGGGGAGAGGCGGTTTGCGTATTGGGCGCTCTTCCGCTTCCTCGCTCACTGAC
TCGCTGCGCTCGGTCGTTCGGCTGCGGCGAGCGGTATCAGCTCACTCAAAGGCGGTAATACGGTTATCCA
CAGAATCAGGGGATAACGCAGGAAAGAACATGTGAGCAAAAGGCCAGCAAAAGGCCAGGAACCGTAAAAA
GGCCGCGTTGCTGGCGTTTTTCCATAGGCTCCGCCCCCCTGACGAGCATCACAAAAATCGACGCTCAAGT
CAGAGGTGGCGAAACCCGACAGGACTATAAAGATACCAGGCGTTTCCCCCTGGAAGCTCCCTCGTGCGCT
CTCCTGTTCCGACCCTGCCGCTTACCGGATACCTGTCCGCCTTTCTCCCTTCGGGAAGCGTGGCGCTTTC
TCATAGCTCACGCTGTAGGTATCTCAGTTCGGTGTAGGTCGTTCGCTCCAAGCTGGGCTGTGTGCACGAA
CCCCCCGTTCAGCCCGACCGCTGCGCCTTATCCGGTAACTATCGTCTTGAGTCCAACCCGGTAAGACACG
ACTTATCGCCACTGGCAGCAGCCACTGGTAACAGGATTAGCAGAGCGAGGTATGTAGGCGGTGCTACAGA
GTTCTTGAAGTGGTGGCCTAACTACGGCTACACTAGAAGAACAGTATTTGGTATCTGCGCTCTGCTGAAG
CCAGTTACCTTCGGAAAAAGAGTTGGTAGCTCTTGATCCGGCAAACAAACCACCGCTGGTAGCGGTGGTT
TTTTTGTTTGCAAGCAGCAGATTACGCGCAGAAAAAAAGGATCTCAAGAAGATCCTTTGATCTTTTCTAC
GGGGTCTGACGCTCAGTGGAACGAAAACTCACGTTAAGGGATTTTGGTCATGAGATTATCAAAAAGGATC
TTCACCTAGATCCTTTTAAATTAAAAATGAAGTTTTAAATCAATCTAAAGTATATATGAGTAAACTTGGT
CTGACAGTTACCAATGCTTAATCAGTGAGGCACCTATCTCAGCGATCTGTCTATTTCGTTCATCCATAGT
TGCCTGACTCCCCGTCGTGTAGATAACTACGATACGGGAGGGCTTACCATCTGGCCCCAGTGCTGCAATG
ATACCGCGAGACCCACGCTCACCGGCTCCAGATTTATCAGCAATAAACCAGCCAGCCGGAAGGGCCGAGC
GCAGAAGTGGTCCTGCAACTTTATCCGCCTCCATCCAGTCTATTAATTGTTGCCGGGAAGCTAGAGTAAG
TAGTTCGCCAGTTAATAGTTTGCGCAACGTTGTTGCCATTGCTACAGGCATCGTGGTGTCACGCTCGTCG
TTTGGTATGGCTTCATTCAGCTCCGGTTCCCAACGATCAAGGCGAGTTACATGATCCCCCATGTTGTGCA
AAAAAGCGGTTAGCTCCTTCGGTCCTCCGATCGTTGTCAGAAGTAAGTTGGCCGCAGTGTTATCACTCAT
GGTTATGGCAGCACTGCATAATTCTCTTACTGTCATGCCATCCGTAAGATGCTTTTCTGTGACTGGTGAG
TACTCAACCAAGTCATTCTGAGAATAGTGTATGCGGCGACCGAGTTGCTCTTGCCCGGCGTCAATACGGG
ATAATACCGCGCCACATAGCAGAACTTTAAAAGTGCTCATCATTGGAAAACGTTCTTCGGGGCGAAAACT
CTCAAGGATCTTACCGCTGTTGAGATCCAGTTCGATGTAACCCACTCGTGCACCCAACTGATCTTCAGCA
TCTTTTACTTTCACCAGCGTTTCTGGGTGAGCAAAAACAGGAAGGCAAAATGCCGCAAAAAAGGGAATAA
GGGCGACACGGAAATGTTGAATACTCATACTCTTCCTTTTTCAATATTATTGAAGCATTTATCAGGGTTA
TTGTCTCATGAGCGGATACATATTTGAATGTATTTAGAAAAATAAACAAATAGGGGTTCCGCGCACATTT
CCCCGAAAAGTGCCACCTGACGTCGACGGATCGGGAGATCTCCCGATCCCCTATGGTGCACTCTCAGTAC
AATCTGCTCTGATGCCGCATAGTTAAGCCAGTATCTGCTCCCTGCTTGTGTGTTGGAGGTCGCTGAGTAG
TGCGCGAGCAAAATTTAAGCTACAACAAGGCAAGGCTTGACCGACAATTGCATGAAGAATCTGCTTAGGG
TTAGGCGTTTTGCGCTGCTTCGCGATGTACGGGCCAGATATACGCGTTGACATTGATTATTGACTAGTTA
TTAATAGTAATCAATTACGGGGTCATTAGTTCATAGCCCATATATGGAGTTCCGCGTTACATAACTTACG
GTAAATGGCCCGCCTGGCTGACCGCCCAACGACCCCCGCCCATTGACGTCAATAATGACGTATGTTCCCA
TAGTAACGCCAATAGGGACTTTCCATTGACGTCAATGGGTGGAGTATTTACGGTAAACTGCCCACTTGGC
AGTACATCAAGTGTATCATATGCCAAGTACGCCCCCTATTGACGTCAATGACGGTAAATGGCCCGCCTGG
CATTATGCCCAGTACATGACCTTATGGGACTTTCCTACTTGGCAGTACATCTACGTATTAGTCATCGCTA
TTACCATGGTGATGCGGTTTTGGCAGTACATCAATGGGCGTGGATAGCGGTTTGACTCACGGGGATTTCC
AAGTCTCCACCCCATTGACGTCAATGGGAGTTTGTTTTGGCACCAAAATCAACGGGACTTTCCAAAATGT
CGTAACAACTCCGCCCCATTGACGCAAATGGGCGGTAGGCGTGTACGGTGGGAGGTCTATATAAGCAGAG
CTCTCTGGCTAACTAGAGAACCCACTGCTTACTGGCTTATCGAAATTAATACGACTCACTATAGGGAGAC
CCAAGCTGGCTAGCGTTTAAACTTAGCCATGTGGCCACCACAGCTACTCATCCTCACGATGCTTTTAGCA
CCTGTAGTTCATGGTCCAAGCAGACTGGAGGAGGAGCTGAGAAGAAGACTGACCGAGCCAGGCAGCAGCG
GCGTGAGCGGCTGGCGGCTGTTCAAGAAGATTAGCGGCAGCAGCGGCGGCAAGCACAATGAGAGACATCC
AGCCCTCGCTGCTCCACTGCGACACGCTGAGCGCAGCCCAGGAGGCGCTCTCCCTCCCAGACATCTCCTT
CAGCAGCCAGCGGCAGAGCGCTCAACGGCTCATCGAGGACAGGGGCCACGCGGAGCTGCCAGAGGAGTCC
GTGGACCAGGTGCCCCAGGAGCACAGATTGCAGCCCAAGCTTTCAGCCGCGCCCCAATTCCCATGGCAGT
GGTCCGCAGAGAGCTCTCCTGTGAGAGCTACCCCATTGAGCTCCGTTGTCCGGGCACAGACGTCATCATG
ATCGAGAGCGCCAACTACGGGAGGACCGATGACAAGATCTGTGACTCGGACCCTGCTCAGATGGAGAACA
TTCGGTGTTATCTGCCAGATGCCTATAAGATTATGTCTCAAAGATGCAATAACAGAACCCAGTGTGCAGT
GGTGGCAGGTCCTGATGTATTTCCAGACCCATGTCCGGGAACATATAAATACCTTGAAGTGCAGTATGAA
TGTGTCCCTTATAAAGTGGAACAAAAAGTTTTTCTTTGTCCTGGACTGCTAAAAGGAGTGTACCAGAGTG
AACACTTGTTTGAATCTGACCACCAATCTGGGGCATGGTGCAAGGACCCTCTACAGGCTTCTGACAAGAT
TTACTATATGCCCTGGACTCCCTACAGAACTGACACCCTGACAGAGTATTCGTCCAAAGATGACTTCATT
GCTGGAAGGCCAACAACTACCTACAAGCTCCCTCACAGAGTGGATGGCACTGGATTTGTAGTATACGATG
GTGCCCTCTTCTTCAACAAGGAGCGGACAAGGAACATTGTAAAGTTTGATTTGAGGACTAGGATAAAGAG
TGGAGAGGCAATCATAGCAAATGCTAATTACCATGACACCTCCCCATACCGATGGGGTGGCAAGTCCGAC
ATAGACTTGGCAGTGGATGAAAATGGATTATGGGTAATCTATGCAACAGAACAGAACAATGGCAAGATTG
TCATTAGCCAGTTGAACCCTTACACCCTACGGATTGAGGGGACATGGGACACTGCCTATGATAAAAGGTC
AGCTTCCAATGCATTCATGATTTGTGGGATTCTGTATGTGGTCAAATCTGTATATGAGGATGATGACAAC
GAGGCCACCGGTAATAAGATTGACTACATTTACAACACTGACCAAAGCAAGGATAGCTTGGTGGATGTAC
CCTTTCCCAACTCTTACCAGTACATAGCAGCTGTGGATTACAATCCCAGGGACAATCTGCTCTATGTGTG
GAATAACTACCACGTTGTGAAATACTCTTTGGACTTCGGGCCTCTGGATAGTAGATCAGGGCCGGTACAT
CATGGACAAGTCTCCTACATCTCTCCACCAATTCACCTCGACTCTGAACTAGAAAGGCCCCCTGTCAGAG
GGATTTCTACCACAGGATCCCTGGGTATGGGAAGCACGACCACCAGCACCACCCTCCGGACCACAACCTG
GAACATAGGCAGGAGTACCACCGCATCCTTGCCGGGCAGAAGAAACCGCAGTACCAGCACGCCATCCCCC
GCGGTAGAGGTGCTGGATGACGTCACCACACACCTGCCCTCGGCAGCCTCCCAAATCCCAGCTATGGAAG
AGAGCTGCGAGGCTGTGGAAGCCCGAGAAATCATGTGGTTTAAGACCAGACAGGGGCAGGTAGCAAAGCA
GCCATGCCCAGCAGGAACCATAGGTGTATCAACTTACCTATGTCTTGCTCCTGATGGAATATGGGACCCC
CAAGGACCAGATCTCAGCAACTGCTCTTCTCCTTGGGTCAATCACATAACACAGAAGCTGAAATCCGGAG
AAACAGCTGCCAATATTGCCAGAGAGCTAGCAGAACAGACAAGAAATCACTTGAACGCTGGGGACATCAC
CTACTCTGTCCGTGCCATGGACCAGCTGGTTGGCCTCTTGGATGTCCAGCTCAGGAATTTGACACCAGGG
GGAAAAGACAGCGCAGCCCGCAGCTTGAACAAGCTTCAGAAAAGAGAGCGCTCTTGCAGAGCCTATGTCC
AGGCGATGGTGGAGACAGTTAACAACCTCCTTCAGCCACAAGCTTTGAATGCCTGGAGAGACCTGACGAC
AAGTGATCAACTGCGTGCGGCCACCATGTTGCTTGACACTGTGGAGGAGAGCGCTTTCGTGTTAGCTGAT
AACCTTTTGAAGACCGACATTGTCAGGGAGAATACAGACAATATTCAGTTAGAAGTTGCAAGACTGAGCA
CGGAAGGAAACCTAGAAGATCTAAAATTCCCAGAGAACATGGGCCACGGAAGTACCATCCAGCTCTCAGC
AAACACATTAAAGCAAAATGGCCGGAATGGAGAGATTAGAGTGGCTTTTGTCCTGTATAATAACCTGGGT
CCTTATTTGTCTACGGAGAATGCCAGTATGAAGTTGGGCACAGAAGCTATGTCCACAAATCACTCGGTTA
TCGTCAATTCCCCTGTTATTACAGCAGCAATAAATAAGGAATTCAGTAATAAAGTGTATTTGGCTGATCC
TGTGGTATTTACTGTTAAACACATCAAGCAGTCAGAAGAAAATTTCAACCCTAACTGTTCATTTTGGAGC
TATTCCAAGCGCACAATGACAGGTTATTGGTCAACACAAGGCTGTCGACTCCTGACAACCAACAAGACAC
ATACTACATGCTCCTGTAACCACCTCGGGAACTTTGCAGTATTGATGGCACATGTGGAAGTTAAGCACAG
CGATGCAGTCCACGATCTTCTTCTGGATGTGATCACGTGGGTTGGCATCTTGCTGTCCCTTGTCTGTCTC
CTGATTTGCATCTTCACATTCTGCTTCTTCCGGGGACTCCAGAGTGACCGCAACACCATTCACAAGAACC
TCTGCATCAGCCTGTTCGTGGCAGAACTGCTCTTCCTGATTGGAATCAACAGAACCGACCAACCAATTGC
CTGTGCAGTGTTCGCGGCTCTTTTGCATTTCTTCTTCTTGGCGGCCTTCACCTGGATGTTTCTAGAAGGG
GTGCAGCTGTATATCATGCTGGTGGAGGTCTTTGAGAGCGAGCATTCCCGTAGGAAGTACTTTTATCTGG
TCGGCTATGGGATGCCCGCGCTCATCGTGGCCGTTTCTGCGGCCGTCGACTACAGGAGCTACGGAACAGA
CAAAGTATGTTGGCTTCGCCTTGACACCTACTTCATTTGGAGTTTTATAGGACCGGCGACCTTGATAATT
ATGCTGAATGTCATCTTCCTTGGGATTGCTTTATACAAAATGTTTCACCATACTGCCATACTGAAACCTG
AATCAGGCTGTCTTGACAATATCAACTATGAGGATAACAGACCCTTCATCAAGTCATGGGTTATAGGTGC
AATAGCTCTGCTCTGCCTGTTAGGATTGACCTGGGCCTTTGGACTCATGTATATTAATGAAAGCACAGTC
ATCATGGCGTATCTCTTCACCATTTTCAATTCTCTACAGGGAATGTTTATATTCATTTTCCACTGTGTTC
TACAGAAGAAGGTACGGAAAGAGTATGGGAAATGCCTCCGCACGCATTGCTGTAGTGGGAAAAGCACGGA
GAGTTCGATTGGCTCAGGGAAAACATCTGGTTCTCGAACTCCAGGACGGTACTCCACAGGCTCGCAGAGC
CGGATTCGGAGAATGTGGAATGACACTGTCCGAAAGCAGTCAGAGTCGTCCTTCATCACCGGAGACATAA
ACAGCTCAGCATCGCTCAACAGAGAGCCCTACAGAGAGACAAAGGGGCTTCTGAACAATGCCAGGGATAC
AAGTGTCATGGATACTCTACCACTGAATGGTAACCATGGCAACAGTTACAGCATTGCTGGCGGCGAATAC
CTGAGCAACTGTGTGCAAATTATAGACCGTGGCTATAACCACAACGAGACCGCCCTAGAGAAAAAGATCC
TAAAGGAACTCACTTCCAACTATATCCCTTCATACCTGAACAACCACGAGCGCTCCAGCGAACAGAACCG
GAATATGATGAACAAACTGGTGAACAACTTAGGCAGCGGGAGTGAAGATGACGCCATCGTCCTGGATGAC
GCCGCGTCCTTTAACCACGAGGAGAGTCTGGGCCTGGAACTCATTCACGAGGAATCCGATGCTCCCTTGC
TGCCCCCGAGGGTTTACTCCACGGATAACCACCAGCCACACCATTACAGCAGGAGGCGGTTCCCCCAGGA
CCACAGCGAGAGCTTCTTCCCTCTGCTAACCGACGAGCACACAGAAGACCTGCAGTCACCGCACAGGGAC
TCTCTGTACACCAGCATGCCAGCCCTGGCCGGCGTGCCCGCTGCAGACAGTGTGACCACCAGCACCCAGA
CCGAAGCCGCAGCGGCCAAGGGTGGTGACGCCGAAGATGTTTACTACAAAAGCATGCCAAACCTGGGCTC
CAGAAACCACGTGCACCCGCTGCACGCCTACTACCAGCTGGGGCGCGGCAGCAGCGACGGATTCATAGTT
CCTCCTAACAAAGATGGGGCCTCTCCGGAGGGGACTTCCAAAGGACCCGCGCACTTGGTCACTAGTCTAT
AA
Features (pLannotate 1.2.2; 20 found; start..end, strand, type, name):
     72..296     +  polyA_signal   bGH poly(A) signal: bovine growth hormone polyadenylation signal
    300..321     +  promoter       SV40 promoter (fragment): SV40 enhancer and early promoter
    342..770     +  rep_origin     f1 ori (sequence partly withheld): f1 bacteriophage origin of replication; arrow indicates direction of (+) strand synthesis
    784..1113    +  promoter       SV40 promoter: SV40 enhancer and early promoter
   1180..1971    +  CDS            neo: KKA2_KLEPN - Also known as kan, nptII. Experimental evidence at protein level: Swiss-Prot protein existence level 1. Resistance to kanamycin, neomycin, paromomycin, ribostamycin, butirosin and gentamicin B. From Klebsiella pneumoniae.
   1995..2153    +  CDS            ble (fragment): BLE_KLEPN - Experimental evidence at protein level: Swiss-Prot protein existence level 1. Binding protein with a strong affinity to the bleomycin family of antibiotics. Binds to CL990; an antimitotic-antibiotic compound. From Klebsiella pneumoniae.
   2148..2269    +  polyA_signal   SV40 poly(A) signal: SV40 polyadenylation signal
   2342..2358    -  protein_bind   lac operator: The lac repressor binds to the lac operator to inhibit transcription in E. coli. This inhibition can be relieved by adding lactose or isopropyl-β-D-thiogalactopyranoside (IPTG). lac repressor encoded by lacI
   2366..2396    -  promoter       lac promoter: promoter for the E. coli lac operon
   2411..2432    -  protein_bind   CAP binding site: CAP binding activates transcription in the presence of cAMP. E. coli catabolite activator protein
   2445..2537    -  CDS            lacI (fragment): lac repressor; lacI; The lac repressor binds to the lac operator to inhibit transcription in E. coli. This inhibition can be relieved by adding lactose or isopropyl-β-D-thiogalactopyranoside (IPTG).
   2720..3308    -  rep_origin     ori: high-copy-number ColE1/pMB1/pBR322/pUC origin of replication
   3479..4339    -  CDS            AmpR: β-lactamase; bla; confers resistance to ampicillin, carbenicillin, and related antibiotics
   4340..4444    -  promoter       AmpR promoter: bla
   4503..4555    -  misc_feature   bom (fragment): basis of mobility region from pBR322
   4710..5089    +  enhancer       CMV enhancer: human cytomegalovirus immediate early enhancer
   5090..5293    +  promoter       CMV promoter: human cytomegalovirus (CMV) immediate early promoter
   5289..5322    +  LTR            5' LTR (truncated) (fragment): truncated 5' long terminal repeat (LTR) from HIV-1
   5338..5356    +  promoter       T7 promoter: promoter for bacteriophage T7 RNA polymerase
   5390..10120   +  CDS            Adgrl3: AGRL3_MOUSE - Also known as Kiaa0768 From Mus musculus (Mouse).
