[The description below was written by a language model from this plasmid's Addgene catalogue record and pLannotate feature annotations shown in this document.]
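Description:
pCDNA3.1-SP-ALFA-lk-HiBiT-lk-ADGRL3-T923G is a mammalian expression plasmid of about 10.1 kb built on the pCDNA3.1 backbone. It carries a tagged, cleavage-deficient form of the mouse adhesion G protein-coupled receptor ADGRL3 (latrophilin-3, LPHN3). It is propagated in E. coli through a high-copy ColE1/pUC-type origin with ampicillin selection from the AmpR β-lactamase gene, and an f1 origin is also present. For mammalian cells, an SV40 early promoter drives a neomycin phosphotransferase gene followed by an SV40 polyadenylation signal, a cassette commonly used for G418 selection of stable lines. The short ble, lacI, lac promoter/operator, bom and HIV-1 LTR matches in the automated annotation are fragments, most likely backbone remnants or incidental hits rather than functional parts.

The receptor open reading frame is transcribed from the human CMV immediate-early enhancer and promoter and terminated by the bovine growth hormone polyadenylation signal. A T7 promoter lies just upstream of the coding sequence. According to the record, the endogenous ADGRL3 signal peptide is retained at the N terminus. It is followed by an ALFA epitope tag and a HiBiT tag, joined by linkers ("lk" in the name), and then by the rest of the receptor. After signal peptide removal, both tags should therefore sit at the extracellular N terminus, where ALFA allows nanobody-based detection and HiBiT allows luminescent detection by complementation with LgBiT. The threonine 923 to glycine substitution makes the receptor cleavage-deficient, so the N-terminal fragment stays covalently attached. The associated study concerns the contribution of N-terminal fragment shedding to signaling by full-length ADGRL3, which suggests this construct serves as an uncleavable comparison. The depositor notes that a recombination-tolerant E. coli strain may help if propagation is problematic.
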