Addgene plasmid #233063: pCDNA3.1-SP-ALFA-lk-HiBiT-lk-ADGRL3-T923G
Purpose: Expresses cleavage-deficient mouse ADGRL3-T923G (UniProt Q80TS3-3). An N-terminal AFLA-tag (SRLEEELRRRLTE) and HiBiT tag (VSGWRLFKKIS) follow the endogenous ADGRL3 signal peptide.
Depositing lab: Jonathan Javitch. Depositing organization: Columbia University. Publication: N-terminal fragment shedding contributes to signaling of the full-length adhesion receptor ADGRL3. Perry-Hauser NA, Du Rand JR, Lee KH, Shi L, Javitch JA. J Biol Chem. 2025 Jan 9:108174. doi: 10.1016/j.jbc.2025.108174. PubMed 39798870.
Backbone
  Vector backbone: pCDNA3.1
  Backbone size w/o insert (bp): 5248
  Total vector size (bp): 10120
  Vector type: Mammalian Expression
Growth in bacteria
  Bacterial resistance: Ampicillin, 100 μg/mL
  Growth temperature: 30°C
  Growth strain: DH5alpha
  Copy number: Unknown
Gene/Insert
  Gene/Insert name: ADGRL3 (alt names: LPHN3; Latrophilin-3)
  Species: M. musculus (mouse)
  Insert size (bp): 4572
  Mutation: Threonine 923 to Glycine
  Entrez Gene: Adgrl3 (a.k.a. 5430402I23Rik, CIRL-3, D130075K09Rik, Gm1379, LEC3, Lphn3, mKIAA0768)
  Tag / fusion protein: ALFA (N terminal on insert); HiBiT (N terminal on insert)
  Cloning method: Gibson Cloning
  Sequencing primers: 5′ CMVf; 3′ BGHrev
Terms and licenses: Academic/Nonprofit Terms; Industry Terms: Not Available to Industry
Depositor comments: Depositor recommends using NEB Stable cells if experiencing issues with DH5 alpha.
How to cite: pCDNA3.1-SP-ALFA-lk-HiBiT-lk-ADGRL3-T923G was a gift from Jonathan Javitch (Addgene plasmid # 233063 ; http://n2t.net/addgene:233063 ; RRID:Addgene_233063)
